Addgene plasmid #87006: IDP379
Purpose: plasmid for cell culture expression of SYNseq components
Depositing lab: Anthony Zador. Depositing organization: Cold Spring Harbor Laboratory. Publication: Using high-throughput barcode sequencing to efficiently map connectomes. Peikon ID, Kebschull JM, Vagin VV, Ravens DI, Sun YC, Brouzes E, Correa IR Jr, Bressan D, Zador AM. Nucleic Acids Res. 2017 Jul 7;45(12):e115. doi: 10.1093/nar/gkx292. PubMed 28449067.
Backbone
  Vector backbone: unknown
  Vector type: Mammalian Expression, Synthetic Biology
Growth in bacteria
  Bacterial resistance: Kanamycin, 50 μg/mL
  Growth temperature: 37°C
  Growth strain: DH5alpha
  Copy number: High Copy
Gene/Insert
  Gene/Insert name: postLib-mRFP-4xboxB
  Species: M. musculus (mouse)
  Promoter: EF1a
  Tag / fusion protein: mRFP (C terminal on insert)
  Cloning method: Gibson Cloning
  Sequencing primers: 5′ EF1a-F
Terms and licenses: Academic/Nonprofit Terms; Industry Terms: Not Available to Industry
How to cite: IDP379 was a gift from Anthony Zador (Addgene plasmid # 87006 ; http://n2t.net/addgene:87006 ; RRID:Addgene_87006)
