[The description below was written by a language model from this plasmid's Addgene catalogue record and pLannotate feature annotations shown in this document.]
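Description:
IDP379 is a 5,647 bp mammalian expression plasmid made for cell culture expression of a SYNseq component, SYNseq being a barcode-sequencing approach to mapping neuronal connectivity. The catalogue lists the backbone as unknown. The annotated features show a high-copy ColE1/pUC-type origin for propagation in E. coli, an f1 phage origin, and a dual-purpose NeoR/KanR cassette. In this cassette the Tn5 aminoglycoside phosphotransferase sits behind both a bacterial (bla) promoter and the SV40 enhancer/early promoter and is followed by the HSV TK polyadenylation signal. This arrangement gives kanamycin resistance in bacteria, matching the recorded selection, and can in principle support G418 selection in mammalian cells. Short fragments annotated as SV40 small t and large T antigen, ble, and bGH poly(A) appear to be partial matches or remnants rather than functional elements.

The payload is the insert named postLib-mRFP-4xboxB, assembled by Gibson cloning and listed as mouse-derived. It is driven by the strong constitutive EF-1α promoter and terminated by the SV40 poly(A) signal. The feature table identifies the mRFP1 red fluorescent protein coding sequence, which the record describes as a C-terminal tag on the insert. A stretch of about 260 bp between the promoter and mRFP1 is unannotated and presumably holds the "postLib" portion, but the record does not define this part. The boxB repeats are also not annotated. By name, they would be four copies of the phage lambda boxB RNA hairpin, which is bound by the λN peptide and is commonly used to tether a transcript to a λN-fused protein. Their exact position and role in this construct are not given in the record.
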