Features (pLannotate 1.2.2; 14 found; start..end, strand, type, name):
     35..101     +  CDS            small t antigen (fragment): SV40 (simian virus 40) small t antigen
    108..1286    +  promoter       EF-1α promoter: strong constitutive promoter for human elongation factor EF-1α
   1551..2216    +  CDS            mRFP1: mRFP1 is a basic (constitutively fluorescent) red fluorescent protein published in 2002, derived from Discosoma sp.. It is reported to be a somewhat slowly-maturing monomer with low acid sensitivity.
   2299..2316    +  misc_feature   MCS (fragment): multiple cloning site
   2329..2412    +  CDS            large T antigen (fragment): large T antigen from SV40 (simian virus 40)
   2435..2556    +  polyA_signal   SV40 poly(A) signal: SV40 polyadenylation signal
   2590..3018    -  rep_origin     f1 ori (sequence partly withheld): f1 bacteriophage origin of replication; arrow indicates direction of (+) strand synthesis
   3045..3149    +  promoter       AmpR promoter: bla
   3151..3508    +  promoter       SV40 promoter: SV40 enhancer and early promoter
   3543..4337    +  CDS            NeoR/KanR: aminoglycoside phosphotransferase from Tn5; aph(3')-II (or nptII); confers resistance to neomycin, kanamycin, and G418 (Geneticin®)
   4358..4510    +  CDS            ble (fragment): BLE_KLEPN - Experimental evidence at protein level: Swiss-Prot protein existence level 1. Binding protein with a strong affinity to the bleomycin family of antibiotics. Binds to CL990; an antimitotic-antibiotic compound. From Klebsiella pneumoniae.
   4569..4616    +  polyA_signal   HSV TK poly(A) signal: herpes simplex virus thymidine kinase polyadenylation signal (Cole and Stacy, 1985)
   4707..4723    -  polyA_signal   bGH poly(A) signal (fragment): bovine growth hormone polyadenylation signal
   4945..5533    +  rep_origin     ori: high-copy-number ColE1/pMB1/pBR322/pUC origin of replication
>Addgene plasmid #87006 | IDP379 | depositor full sequence | sequence record 169737 | IDP379 sequence 5647 bps
TAGTTATTAATCCTGCAGGATAAGCTTTGCAAAGATGGATAAAGTTTTAAACAGAGAGGAATCTTTGCAG
CTAATGGACCTTCTAGGTCTTGAAAGGAGTGGGAATTGGCTCCGGTGCCCGTCAGTGGGCAGAGCGCACA
TCGCCCACAGTCCCCGAGAAGTTGGGGGGAGGGGTCGGCAATTGAACCGGTGCCTAGAGAAGGTGGCGCG
GGGTAAACTGGGAAAGTGATGTCGTGTACTGGCTCCGCCTTTTTCCCGAGGGTGGGGGAGAACCGTATAT
AAGTGCAGTAGTCGCCGTGAACGTTCTTTTTCGCAACGGGTTTGCCGCCAGAACACAGGTAAGTGCCGTG
TGTGGTTCCCGCGGGCCTGGCCTCTTTACGGGTTATGGCCCTTGCGTGCCTTGAATTACTTCCACCTGGC
TGCAGTACGTGATTCTTGATCCCGAGCTTCGGGTTGGAAGTGGGTGGGAGAGTTCGAGGCCTTGCGCTTA
AGGAGCCCCTTCGCCTCGTGCTTGAGTTGAGGCCTGGCCTGGGCGCTGGGGCCGCCGCGTGCGAATCTGG
TGGCACCTTCGCGCCTGTCTCGCTGCTTTCGATAAGTCTCTAGCCATTTAAAATTTTTGATGACCTGCTG
CGACGCTTTTTTTCTGGCAAGATAGTCTTGTAAATGCGGGCCAAGATCTGCACACTGGTATTTCGGTTTT
TGGGGCCGCGGGCGGCGACGGGGCCCGTGCGTCCCAGCGCACATGTTCGGCGAGGCGGGGCCTGCGAGCG
CGGCCACCGAGAATCGGACGGGGGTAGTCTCAAGCTGGCCGGCCTGCTCTGGTGCCTGGCCTCGCGCCGC
CGTGTATCGCCCCGCCCTGGGCGGCAAGGCTGGCCCGGTCGGCACCAGTTGCGTGAGCGGAAAGATGGCC
GCTTCCCGGCCCTGCTGCAGGGAGCTCAAAATGGAGGACGCGGCGCTCGGGAGAGCGGGCGGGTGAGTCA
CCCACACAAAGGAAAAGGGCCTTTCCGTCCTCAGCCGTCGCTTCATGTGACTCCACGGAGTACCGGGCGC
CGTCCAGGCACCTCGATTAGTTCTCGAGCTTTTGGAGTACGTCGTCTTTAGGTTGGGGGGAGGGGTTTTA
TGCGATGGAGTTTCCCCACACTGAGTGGGTGGAGACTGAAGTTAGGCCAGCTTGGCACTTGATGTAATTC
TCCTTGGAATTTGCCCTTTTTGAGTTTGGATCTTGGTTCATTCTCAAGCCTCAGACAGTGGTTCAAAGTT
TTTTTCTTCCATTTCAGGTGTCGTGAGGTACGACCACCGCTAGCGCTGGTCGGTACGGTAACGGAGAGTC
CGTCCCCTCTTATCCTCGGCGTTGTGTGTCAAATGGCGTAGATCTGGATTGACTCTATGACGGTATCTGC
TGATCGGTAGGGAGACCGAGAATCTATCGGGCTAACGCGTCTTATAACCTCCGAAAATGCTGGCACCGTT
CTCTAAGATCGGAAGAGCGGTTCAGCAGGAATGCCGAGACCGATCTCGTATGCCGTCTTCTGCTTGGCGG
CCGCGCCACCATGGCCTCCTCCGAGGACGTCATCAAGGAGTTCATGCGCTTCAAGGTGCGCATGGAGGGC
TCCGTGAACGGCCACGAGTTCGAGATCGAGGGCGAGGGCGAGGGCCGCCCCTACGAGGGCACCCAGACCG
CCAAGCTGAAGGTGACCAAGGGCGGCCCCCTGCCCTTCGCCTGGGACATCCTGTCCCCTCAGTTCCAGTA
CGGCTCCAAGGCCTACGTGAAGCACCCCGCCGACATCCCCGACTACTTGAAGCTGTCCTTCCCCGAGGGC
TTCAAGTGGGAGCGCGTGATGAACTTCGAGGACGGCGGCGTGGTGACCGTGACCCAGGACTCCTCCCTGC
AGGACGGCGAGTTCATCTACAAGGTGAAGCTGCGCGGCACCAACTTCCCCTCCGACGGCCCCGTAATGCA
GAAGAAGACCATGGGCTGGGAGGCCTCCACCGAGCGGATGTACCCCGAGGACGGCGCCCTGAAGGGCGAG
ATCAAGATGAGGCTGAAGCTGAAGGACGGCGGCCACTACGACGCCGAGGTCAAGACCACCTACATGGCCA
AGAAGCCCGTGCAGCTGCCCGGCGCCTACAAGACCGACATCAAGCTGGACATCACCTCCCACAACGAGGA
CTACACCATCGTGGAACAGTACGAGCGCGCCGAGGGCCGCCACTCCTAATGTACAGCCCTGAAAAAGGGC
TCGAGCCCTGAAAAAGGGCAATTGCCCTGAAAAAGGGCGTCGACGCCCTGAAAAAGGGCGGTACCGCGGG
CCCGGGGCCGCGACTCTAGATCATAATCAGCCATACCACATTTGTAGAGGTTTTACTTGCTTTAAAAAAC
CTCCCACACCTCCCCCTGAACCTGAAACATAAAATGAATGCAATTGTTGTTGTTAACTTGTTTATTGCAG
CTTATAATGGTTACAAATAAAGCAATAGCATCACAAATTTCACAAATAAAGCATTTTTTTCACTGCATTC
TAGTTGTGGTTTGTCCAAACTCATCAATGTATCTTAAGGCGTAAATTGTAAGCGTTAATATTTTGTTAAA
ATTCGCGTTAAATTTTTGTTAAATCAGCTCATTTTTTAACCAATAGGCCGAAATCGGCAAAATCCCTTAT
AAATCAAAAGAATAGACCGAGATAGGGT
[37 nt withheld, positions 2689-2725]
AAAGAACGTGGACTCCAACGTCAAAGG
[49 nt withheld, positions 2753-2801]
T
[91 nt withheld, positions 2803-2893]
G
[124 nt withheld, positions 2895-3018]
CAGGTGGCACTTTTCGGGGAAATGTGCGCGGAACCCCTATTTGTTTATTTTTCTAAATACATTCAAATAT
GTATCCGCTCATGAGACAATAACCCTGATAAATGCTTCAATAATATTGAAAAAGGAAGAGTCCTGAGGCG
GAAAGAACCAGCTGTGGAATGTGTGTCAGTTAGGGTGTGGAAAGTCCCCAGGCTCCCCAGCAGGCAGAAG
TATGCAAAGCATGCATCTCAATTAGTCAGCAACCAGGTGTGGAAAGTCCCCAGGCTCCCCAGCAGGCAGA
AGTATGCAAAGCATGCATCTCAATTAGTCAGCAACCATAGTCCCGCCCCTAACTCCGCCCATCCCGCCCC
TAACTCCGCCCAGTTCCGCCCATTCTCCGCCCCATGGCTGACTAATTTTTTTTATTTATGCAGAGGCCGA
GGCCGCCTCGGCCTCTGAGCTATTCCAGAAGTAGTGAGGAGGCTTTTTTGGAGGCCTAGGCTTTTGCAAA
GATCGATCAAGAGACAGGATGAGGATCGTTTCGCATGATTGAACAAGATGGATTGCACGCAGGTTCTCCG
GCCGCTTGGGTGGAGAGGCTATTCGGCTATGACTGGGCACAACAGACAATCGGCTGCTCTGATGCCGCCG
TGTTCCGGCTGTCAGCGCAGGGGCGCCCGGTTCTTTTTGTCAAGACCGACCTGTCCGGTGCCCTGAATGA
ACTGCAAGACGAGGCAGCGCGGCTATCGTGGCTGGCCACGACGGGCGTTCCTTGCGCAGCTGTGCTCGAC
GTTGTCACTGAAGCGGGAAGGGACTGGCTGCTATTGGGCGAAGTGCCGGGGCAGGATCTCCTGTCATCTC
ACCTTGCTCCTGCCGAGAAAGTATCCATCATGGCTGATGCAATGCGGCGGCTGCATACGCTTGATCCGGC
TACCTGCCCATTCGACCACCAAGCGAAACATCGCATCGAGCGAGCACGTACTCGGATGGAAGCCGGTCTT
GTCGATCAGGATGATCTGGACGAAGAGCATCAGGGGCTCGCGCCAGCCGAACTGTTCGCCAGGCTCAAGG
CGAGCATGCCCGACGGCGAGGATCTCGTCGTGACCCATGGCGATGCCTGCTTGCCGAATATCATGGTGGA
AAATGGCCGCTTTTCTGGATTCATCGACTGTGGCCGGCTGGGTGTGGCGGACCGCTATCAGGACATAGCG
TTGGCTACCCGTGATATTGCTGAAGAGCTTGGCGGCGAATGGGCTGACCGCTTCCTCGTGCTTTACGGTA
TCGCCGCTCCCGATTCGCAGCGCATCGCCTTCTATCGCCTTCTTGACGAGTTCTTCTGAGCGGGACTCTG
GGGTTCGAAATGACCGACCAAGCGACGCCCAACCTGCCATCACGAGATTTCGATTCCACCGCCGCCTTCT
ATGAAAGGTTGGGCTTCGGAATCGTTTTCCGGGACGCCGGCTGGATGATCCTCCAGCGCGGGGATCTCAT
GCTGGAGTTCTTCGCCCACCCTAGGGGGAGGCTAACTGAAACACGGAAGGAGACAATACCGGAAGGAACC
CGCGCTATGACGGCAATAAAAAGACAGAATAAAACGCACGGTGTTGGGTCGTTTGTTCATAAACGCGGGG
TTCGGTCCCAGGGCTGGCACTCTGTCGATACCCCACCGAGACCCCATTGGGGCCAATACGCCCGCGTTTC
TTCCTTTTCCCCACCCCACCCCCCAAGTTCGGGTGAAGGCCCAGGGCTCGCAGCCAACGTCGGGGCGGCA
GGCCCTGCCATAGCCTCAGGTTACTCATATATACTTTAGATTGATTTAAAACTTCATTTTTAATTTAAAA
GGATCTAGGTGAAGATCCTTTTTGATAATCTCATGACCAAAATCCCTTAACGTGAGTTTTCGTTCCACTG
AGCGTCAGACCCCGTAGAAAAGATCAAAGGATCTTCTTGAGATCCTTTTTTTCTGCGCGTAATCTGCTGC
TTGCAAACAAAAAAACCACCGCTACCAGCGGTGGTTTGTTTGCCGGATCAAGAGCTACCAACTCTTTTTC
CGAAGGTAACTGGCTTCAGCAGAGCGCAGATACCAAATACTGTCCTTCTAGTGTAGCCGTAGTTAGGCCA
CCACTTCAAGAACTCTGTAGCACCGCCTACATACCTCGCTCTGCTAATCCTGTTACCAGTGGCTGCTGCC
AGTGGCGATAAGTCGTGTCTTACCGGGTTGGACTCAAGACGATAGTTACCGGATAAGGCGCAGCGGTCGG
GCTGAACGGGGGGTTCGTGCACACAGCCCAGCTTGGAGCGAACGACCTACACCGAACTGAGATACCTACA
GCGTGAGCTATGAGAAAGCGCCACGCTTCCCGAAGGGAGAAAGGCGGACAGGTATCCGGTAAGCGGCAGG
GTCGGAACAGGAGAGCGCACGAGGGAGCTTCCAGGGGGAAACGCCTGGTATCTTTATAGTCCTGTCGGGT
TTCGCCACCTCTGACTTGAGCGTCGATTTTTGTGATGCTCGTCAGGGGGGCGGAGCCTATGGAAAAACGC
CAGCAACGCGGCCTTTTTACGGTTCCTGGCCTTTTGCTGGCCTTTTGCTCACATGTTCTTTCCTGCGTTA
TCCCCTGATTCTGTGGATAACCGTATTACCGCCATGCAT
