>Addgene plasmid #87006 | IDP379 | addgene partial sequence | sequence record 172860 | Addgene Partial NGS Result
GTCTTCTGCTTGGCGGCCGCGCCACCATGGCCTCCTCCGAGGACGTCATCAAGGAGTTCATGCGCTTCAA
GGTGCGCATGGAGGGCTCCGTGAACGGCCACGAGTTCGAGATCGAGGGCGAGGGCGAGGGCCGCCCCTAC
GAGGGCACCCAGACCGCCAAGCTGAAGGTGACCAAGGGCGGCCCCCTGCCCTTCGCCTGGGACATCCTGT
CCCCTCAGTTCCAGTACGGCTCCAAGGCCTACGTGAAGCACCCCGCCGACATCCCCGACTACTTGAAGCT
GTCCTTCCCCGAGGGCTTCAAGTGGGAGCGCGTGATGAACTTCGAGGACGGCGGCGTGGTGACCGTGACC
CAGGACTCCTCCCTGCAGGACGGCGAGTTCATCTACAAGGTGAAGCTGCGCGGCACCAACTTCCCCTCCG
ACGGCCCCGTAATGCAGAAGAAGACCATGGGCTGGGAGGCCTCCACCGAGCGGATGTACCCCGAGGACGG
CGCCCTGAAGGGCGAGATCAAGATGAGGCTGAAGCTGAAGGACGGCGGCCACTACGACGCCGAGGTCAAG
ACCACCTACATGGCCAAGAAGCCCGTGCAGCTGCCCGGCGCCTACAAGACCGACATCAAGCTGGACATCA
CCTCCCACAACGAGGACTACACCATCGTGGAACAGTACGAGCGCGCCGAGGGCCGCCACTCCTAATGTAC
AGCCCTGAAAAAGGGCTCGAGCCCTGAAAAAGGGCAATTGCCCTGAAAAAGGGCGTCGACGCCCTGAAAA
AGGGCGGTACCGCGGGCCCGGGGCCGCGACTCTAGATCATAATCAGCCATACCACATTTGTAGAGGTTTT
ACTTGCTTTAAAAAACCTCCCACACCTCCCCCTGAACCTGAAACATAAAATGAATGCAATTGTTGTTGTT
AACTTGTTTATTGCAGCTTATAATGGTTACAAATAAAGCAATAGCATCACAAATTTCACAAATAAAGCAT
TTTTTTCACTGCATTCTAGTTGTGGTTTGTCCAAACTCATCAATGTATCTTAAGGCGTAAATTGTAAGCG
TTAATATTTTGTTAAAATTCGCGTTAAATTTTTGTTAAATCAGCTCATTTTTTAACCAATAGGCCGAAAT
CGGCAAAATCCCTTATAAATCAAAAGAATAGACCGAGATAGGGT
[37 nt withheld, positions 1165-1201]
AAAGAACGTGGACTCCAACGTCAAAGG
[49 nt withheld, positions 1229-1277]
T
[91 nt withheld, positions 1279-1369]
G
[124 nt withheld, positions 1371-1494]
CAGGTGGCACTTTTCGGGGAAATGTGCGCGGAACCCCTATTTGTTTATTTTTCTAAATACATTCAAATAT
GTATCCGCTCATGAGACAATAACCCTGATAAATGCTTCAATAATATTGAAAAAGGAAGAGTCCTGAGGCG
GAAAGAACCAGCTGTGGAATGTGTGTCAGTTAGGGTGTGGAAAGTCCCCAGGCTCCCCAGCAGGCAGAAG
TATGCAAAGCATGCATCTCAATTAGTCAGCAACCAGGTGTGGAAAGTCCCCAGGCTCCCCAGCAGGCAGA
AGTATGCAAAGCATGCATCTCAATTAGTCAGCAACCATAGTCCCGCCCCTAACTCCGCCCATCCCGCCCC
TAACTCCGCCCAGTTCCGCCCATTCTCCGCCCCATGGCTGACTAATTTTTTTTATTTATGCAGAGGCCGA
GGCCGCCTCGGCCTCTGAGCTATTCCAGAAGTAGTGAGGAGGCTTTTTTGGAGGCCTAGGCTTTTGCAAA
GATCGATCAAGAGACAGGATGAGGATCGTTTCGCATGATTGAACAAGATGGATTGCACGCAGGTTCTCCG
GCCGCTTGGGTGGAGAGGCTATTCGGCTATGACTGGGCACAACAGACAATCGGCTGCTCTGATGCCGCCG
TGTTCCGGCTGTCAGCGCAGGGGCGCCCGGTTCTTTTTGTCAAGACCGACCTGTCCGGTGCCCTGAATGA
ACTGCAAGACGAGGCAGCGCGGCTATCGTGGCTGGCCACGACGGGCGTTCCTTGCGCAGCTGTGCTCGAC
GTTGTCACTGAAGCGGGAAGGGACTGGCTGCTATTGGGCGAAGTGCCGGGGCAGGATCTCCTGTCATCTC
ACCTTGCTCCTGCCGAGAAAGTATCCATCATGGCTGATGCAATGCGGCGGCTGCATACGCTTGATCCGGC
TACCTGCCCATTCGACCACCAAGCGAAACATCGCATCGAGCGAGCACGTACTCGGATGGAAGCCGGTCTT
GTCGATCAGGATGATCTGGACGAAGAGCATCAGGGGCTCGCGCCAGCCGAACTGTTCGCCAGGCTCAAGG
CGAGCATGCCCGACGGCGAGGATCTCGTCGTGACCCATGGCGATGCCTGCTTGCCGAATATCATGGTGGA
AAATGGCCGCTTTTCTGGATTCATCGACTGTGGCCGGCTGGGTGTGGCGGACCGCTATCAGGACATAGCG
TTGGCTACCCGTGATATTGCTGAAGAGCTTGGCGGCGAATGGGCTGACCGCTTCCTCGTGCTTTACGGTA
TCGCCGCTCCCGATTCGCAGCGCATCGCCTTCTATCGCCTTCTTGACGAGTTCTTCTGAGCGGGACTCTG
GGGTTCGAAATGACCGACCAAGCGACGCCCAACCTGCCATCACGAGATTTCGATTCCACCGCCGCCTTCT
ATGAAAGGTTGGGCTTCGGAATCGTTTTCCGGGACGCCGGCTGGATGATCCTCCAGCGCGGGGATCTCAT
GCTGGAGTTCTTCGCCCACCCTAGGGGGAGGCTAACTGAAACACGGAAGGAGACAATACCGGAAGGAACC
CGCGCTATGACGGCAATAAAAAGACAGAATAAAACGCACGGTGTTGGGTCGTTTGTTCATAAACGCGGGG
TTCGGTCCCAGGGCTGGCACTCTGTCGATACCCCACCGAGACCCCATTGGGGCCAATACGCCCGCGTTTC
TTCCTTTTCCCCACCCCACCCCCCAAGTTCGGGTGAAGGCCCAGGGCTCGCAGCCAACGTCGGGGCGGCA
GGCCCTGCCATAGCCTCAGGTTACTCATATATACTTTAGATTGATTTAAAACTTCATTTTTAATTTAAAA
GGATCTAGGTGAAGATCCTTTTTGATAATCTCATGACCAAAATCCCTTAACGTGAGTTTTCGTTCCACTG
AGCGTCAGACCCCGTAGAAAAGATCAAAGGATCTTCTTGAGATCCTTTTTTTCTGCGCGTAATCTGCTGC
TTGCAAACAAAAAAACCACCGCTACCAGCGGTGGTTTGTTTGCCGGATCAAGAGCTACCAACTCTTTTTC
CGAAGGTAACTGGCTTCAGCAGAGCGCAGATACCAAATACTGTTCTTCTAGTGTAGCCGTAGTTAGGCCA
CCACTTCAAGAACTCTGTAGCACCGCCTACATACCTCGCTCTGCTAATCCTGTTACCAGTGGCTGCTGCC
AGTGGCGATAAGTCGTGTCTTACCGGGTTGGACTCAAGACGATAGTTACCGGATAAGGCGCAGCGGTCGG
GCTGAACGGGGGGTTCGTGCACACAGCCCAGCTTGGAGCGAACGACCTACACCGAACTGAGATACCTACA
GCGTGAGCTATGAGAAAGCGCCACGCTTCCCGAAGGGAGAAAGGCGGACAGGTATCCGGTAAGCGGCAGG
GTCGGAACAGGAGAGCGCACGAGGGAGCTTCCAGGGGGAAACGCCTGGTATCTTTATAGTCCTGTCGGGT
TTCGCCACCTCTGACTTGAGCGTCGATTTTTGTGATGCTCGTCAGGGGGGCGGAGCCTATGGAAAAACGC
CAGCAACGCGGCCTTTTTACGGTTCCTGGCCTTTTGCTGGCCTTTTGCTCACATGTTCTTTCCTGCGTTA
TCCCCTGATTCTGTGGATAACCGTATTACCGCCATGCTCCTGCAGGACACGTAAGCTTTGCAAAGATGGA
TAAAGTTTTAAACAGAGAGGAATCTTTGCAGCTAATGGACCTTCTAGGTCTTGAAAGGAGTGGGAATTGG
CTCCGGTGCCCGTCAGTGGGCAGAGCGCACATCGCCCACAGTCCCCGAGAAGTTGGGGGGAGGGGTCGGC
AATTGAACCGGTGCCTAGAGAAGGTGGCGCGGGGTAAACTGGGAAAGTGATGTCGTGTACTGGCTCCGCC
TTTTTCCCGAGGGTGGGGGAGAACCGTATATAAGTGCAGTAGTCGCCGTGAACGTTCTTTTTCGCAACGG
GTTTGCCGCCAGAACACAGGTAAGTGCCGTGTGTGGTTCCCGCGGGCCTGGCCTCTTTACGGGTTATGGC
CCTTGCGTGCCTTGAATTACTTCCACCTGGCTGCAGTACGTGATTCTTGATCCCGAGCTTCGGGTTGGAA
GTGGGTGGGAGAGTTCGAGGCCTTGCGCTTAAGGAGCCCCTTCGCCTCGTGCTTGAGTTGAGGCCTGGCC
TGGGCGCTGGGGCCGCCGCGTGCGAATCTGGTGGCACCTTCGCGCCTGTCTCGCTGCTTTCGATAAGTCT
CTAGCCATTTAAAATTTTTGATGACCTGCTGCGACGCTTTTTTTCTGGCAAGATAGTCTTGTAAATGCGG
GCCAAGATCTGCACACTGGTATTTCGGTTTTTGGGGCCGCGGGCGGCGACGGGGCCCGTGCGTCCCAGCG
CACATGTTCGGCGAGGCGGGGCCTGCGAGCGCGGCCACCGAGAATCGGACGGGGGTAGTCTCAAGCTGGC
CGGCCTGCTCTGGTGCCTGGCCTCGCGCCGCCGTGTATCGCCCCGCCCTGGGCGGCAAGGCTGGCCCGGT
CGGCACCAGTTGCGTGAGCGGAAAGATGGCCGCTTCCCGGCCCTGCTGCAGGGAGCTCAAAATGGAGGAC
GCGGCGCTCGGGAGAGCGGGCGGGTGAGTCACCCACACAAAGGAAAAGGGCCTTTCCGTCCTCAGCCGTC
GCTTCATGTGACTCCACGGAGTACCGGGCGCCGTCCAGGCACCTCGATTAGTTCTCGAGCTTTTGGAGTA
CGTCGTCTTTAGGTTGGGGGGAGGGGTTTTATGCGATGGAGTTTCCCCACACTGAGTGGGTGGAGACTGA
AGTTAGGCCAGCTTGGCACTTGATGTAATTCTCCTTGGAATTTGCCCTTTTTGAGTTTGGATCTTGGTTC
ATTCTCAAGCCTCAGACAGTGGTTCAAAGTTTTTTTCTTCCATTTCAGGTGTCGTGAGGTACGACCACCG
CTAGCGCTGGTCGGTACGGTAACGGAGAGTCCGTCCCCTCTTATCCTCGGCGTTGTGTGTCAAATGGCGT
AGATCTGGATTGACTCTATGACGGTATCTGCTGATCGGTAGGGAGACCGAGAATCTATCGGGCTAACGCG
TCTTATAACCTCCGAAAATGCTGGCACCGTTCTCTA
